Addgene plasmid #77049: EIF2AK1 gRNA (BRDN0001148541)
Purpose: 3rd generation lentiviral gRNA plasmid targeting human EIF2AK1
Depositing lab: John Doench & David Root. Depositing organization: Broad Institute. Publication: Optimized sgRNA design to maximize activity and minimize off-target effects of CRISPR-Cas9. Doench JG, Fusi N, Sullender M, Hegde M, Vaimberg EW, Donovan KF, Smith I, Tothova Z, Wilen C, Orchard R, Virgin HW, Listgarten J, Root DE. Nat Biotechnol. 2016 Jan 18. doi: 10.1038/nbt.3437. PubMed 26780180.
Backbone
  Vector backbone: lentiGuide-Puro
  Backbone manufacturer: Zhang Lab (Addgene plasmid # 52963)
  Vector type: Mammalian Expression, Lentiviral, CRISPR
  Selectable markers: Puromycin
Growth in bacteria
  Bacterial resistance: Ampicillin, 100 μg/mL
  Growth temperature: 37°C
  Growth strain: DH5alpha
  Copy number: High Copy
Gene/Insert
  Gene/Insert name: EIF2AK1 (alt names: EIF2AK1; NM_001134335.1)
  gRNA/shRNA sequence: TTGTTGGCTATCACACCGCG
  Species: H. sapiens (human)
  Entrez Gene: EIF2AK1 (a.k.a. HCR, HRI, LEMSPAD, hHRI)
  Promoter: hU6
  Cloning method: Unknown
  Sequencing primers: 5′ U6-F; 3′ pS2-R
Terms and licenses: Academic/Nonprofit Terms; Industry Terms: Not Available to Industry
Depositor comments: The gRNA was designed to target the following Genbank reference sequence(s): NM_001134335.1,NM_014413.3. Note that this plasmid does NOT contain Cas9. It should be used in conjunction with lentiCas9-Blast (Addgene #52962) or otherwise with cell lines already expressing Cas9. Browse the full kinome gRNA library at http://www.addgene.org/pooled-library/broadgpp-human-kinome/ or visit http://www.broadinstitute.org/rnai/public/ for detailed protocols and information.
How to cite: EIF2AK1 gRNA (BRDN0001148541) was a gift from John Doench & David Root (Addgene plasmid # 77049 ; http://n2t.net/addgene:77049 ; RRID:Addgene_77049)
