[The description below was written by a language model from this plasmid's Addgene catalogue record and pLannotate feature annotations shown in this document.]
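Description:
EIF2AK1 gRNA (BRDN0001148541) is a third-generation lentiviral guide RNA plasmid built on the lentiGuide-Puro backbone, designed to direct Streptococcus pyogenes Cas9 to the human EIF2AK1 gene (also known as HRI), which encodes an eIF2α kinase. It is propagated in E. coli as a high-copy plasmid through a ColE1/pUC-type origin with ampicillin selection (AmpR). The backbone also carries an f1 origin, an SV40 origin and poly(A) signal, and remnants of lac, T7 and T3 cloning-vector elements.

The lentiviral portion begins with an RSV promoter fused to a truncated HIV-1 5' LTR, which drives genomic RNA production in packaging cells without Tat. This is followed by the Ψ packaging signal with a partial gag fragment, the Rev response element for nuclear export, and a cPPT/CTS. It ends in a self-inactivating ΔU3 3' LTR. Between the LTRs are two expression units. A human U6 RNA polymerase III promoter transcribes the 20-nt EIF2AK1 spacer joined to the Cas9 gRNA scaffold. Separately, an EF-1α promoter with its intron A drives puromycin N-acetyltransferase so that transduced mammalian cells can be selected, with a WPRE downstream to enhance transcript expression.

The plasmid does not encode Cas9, so it must be paired with a separate Cas9 vector such as lentiCas9-Blast or used in cells that already express Cas9. The guide was designed against two EIF2AK1 reference transcripts and is an individual clone from a human kinome gRNA collection. Its intended use is CRISPR knockout of EIF2AK1 in human cells after lentiviral delivery.
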