Features (pLannotate 1.2.2; 29 found; start..end, strand, type, name):
     14..80      +  CDS            small t antigen (fragment): SV40 (simian virus 40) small t antigen
    106..317     +  promoter       EF-1α core promoter: core promoter for human elongation factor EF-1α
    318..1256    +  intron         EF-1α intron A: intron upstream of the start codon of human EF-1α
   1278..1877    +  CDS            PuroR (fragment): puromycin N-acetyltransferase; pac from Streptomyces; confers resistance to puromycin
   1893..2481    +  misc_feature   WPRE: woodchuck hepatitis virus posttranscriptional regulatory element
   2532..2551    +  misc_feature   cPPT/CTS (fragment): central polypurine tract and central termination sequence of HIV-1
   2553..2786    +  LTR            3' LTR (ΔU3): self-inactivating 3' long terminal repeat (LTR) from HIV-1
   2864..2985    +  polyA_signal   SV40 poly(A) signal: SV40 polyadenylation signal
   3025..3160    +  rep_origin     SV40 ori: SV40 origin of replication
   3181..3199    -  promoter       T7 promoter: promoter for bacteriophage T7 RNA polymerase
   3207..3362    +  CDS            lacZα (fragment): LacZα fragment of β-galactosidase; lacZ fragment
   3367..3795    +  rep_origin     f1 ori (sequence partly withheld): f1 bacteriophage origin of replication; arrow indicates direction of (+) strand synthesis
   3848..3952    +  promoter       AmpR promoter: bla
   3953..4813    +  CDS            AmpR: β-lactamase; bla; confers resistance to ampicillin, carbenicillin, and related antibiotics
   4984..5572    +  rep_origin     ori: high-copy-number ColE1/pMB1/pBR322/pUC origin of replication
   5755..5847    +  CDS            lacI (fragment): lac repressor; lacI; The lac repressor binds to the lac operator to inhibit transcription in E. coli. This inhibition can be relieved by adding lactose or isopropyl-β-D-thiogalactopyranoside (IPTG).
   5860..5881    +  protein_bind   CAP binding site: CAP binding activates transcription in the presence of cAMP. E. coli catabolite activator protein
   5896..5926    +  promoter       lac promoter: promoter for the E. coli lac operon
   5934..5950    +  protein_bind   lac operator: The lac repressor binds to the lac operator to inhibit transcription in E. coli. This inhibition can be relieved by adding lactose or isopropyl-β-D-thiogalactopyranoside (IPTG). lac repressor encoded by lacI
   5995..6013    +  promoter       T3 promoter: promoter for bacteriophage T3 RNA polymerase
   6041..6267    +  promoter       RSV promoter: Rous sarcoma virus enhancer/promoter
   6268..6448    +  LTR            5' LTR (truncated): truncated 5' long terminal repeat (LTR) from HIV-1
   6495..6620    +  misc_feature   HIV-1 Ψ: packaging signal of human immunodeficiency virus type 1
   6604..6967    +  CDS            HIV-1 gag (fragment): gag protein from human immunodeficiency virus 1; gag
   7113..7346    +  misc_feature   RRE: The Rev response element (RRE) of HIV-1 allows for Rev-dependent mRNA export from the nucleus to the cytoplasm.
   7723..7749    +  CDS            Rev (fragment): human immunodeficiency virus 1 (HIV-1) Rev protein; rev; enhances nuclear export of unspliced and incompletely spliced viral mRNAs
   7753..7993    +  promoter       U6 promoter: RNA polymerase III promoter for human U6 snRNA
   8023..8098    +  misc_RNA       gRNA scaffold: guide RNA scaffold for the Streptococcus pyogenes CRISPR/Cas9 system
   8154..8271    +  misc_feature   cPPT/CTS: central polypurine tract and central termination sequence of HIV-1
>Addgene plasmid #77049 | EIF2AK1 gRNA (BRDN0001148541) | addgene full sequence | sequence record 187016 | Addgene Assembled Sequence
CCCGGGTGCAAAGATGGATAAAGTTTTAAACAGAGAGGAATCTTTGCAGCTAATGGACCTTCTAGGTCTT
GAAAGGAGTGGGAATTGGCTCCGGTGCCCGTCAGTGGGCAGAGCGCACATCGCCCACAGTCCCCGAGAAG
TTGGGGGGAGGGGTCGGCAATTGATCCGGTGCCTAGAGAAGGTGGCGCGGGGTAAACTGGGAAAGTGATG
TCGTGTACTGGCTCCGCCTTTTTCCCGAGGGTGGGGGAGAACCGTATATAAGTGCAGTAGTCGCCGTGAA
CGTTCTTTTTCGCAACGGGTTTGCCGCCAGAACACAGGTAAGTGCCGTGTGTGGTTCCCGCGGGCCTGGC
CTCTTTACGGGTTATGGCCCTTGCGTGCCTTGAATTACTTCCACCTGGCTGCAGTACGTGATTCTTGATC
CCGAGCTTCGGGTTGGAAGTGGGTGGGAGAGTTCGAGGCCTTGCGCTTAAGGAGCCCCTTCGCCTCGTGC
TTGAGTTGAGGCCTGGCCTGGGCGCTGGGGCCGCCGCGTGCGAATCTGGTGGCACCTTCGCGCCTGTCTC
GCTGCTTTCGATAAGTCTCTAGCCATTTAAAATTTTTGATGACCTGCTGCGACGCTTTTTTTCTGGCAAG
ATAGTCTTGTAAATGCGGGCCAAGATCTGCACACTGGTATTTCGGTTTTTGGGGCCGCGGGCGGCGACGG
GGCCCGTGCGTCCCAGCGCACATGTTCGGCGAGGCGGGGCCTGCGAGCGCGGCCACCGAGAATCGGACGG
GGGTAGTCTCAAGCTGGCCGGCCTGCTCTGGTGCCTGGCCTCGCGCCGCCGTGTATCGCCCCGCCCTGGG
CGGCAAGGCTGGCCCGGTCGGCACCAGTTGCGTGAGCGGAAAGATGGCCGCTTCCCGGCCCTGCTGCAGG
GAGCTCAAAATGGAGGACGCGGCGCTCGGGAGAGCGGGCGGGTGAGTCACCCACACAAAGGAAAAGGGCC
TTTCCGTCCTCAGCCGTCGCTTCATGTGACTCCACGGAGTACCGGGCGCCGTCCAGGCACCTCGATTAGT
TCTCGAGCTTTTGGAGTACGTCGTCTTTAGGTTGGGGGGAGGGGTTTTATGCGATGGAGTTTCCCCACAC
TGAGTGGGTGGAGACTGAAGTTAGGCCAGCTTGGCACTTGATGTAATTCTCCTTGGAATTTGCCCTTTTT
GAGTTTGGATCTTGGTTCATTCTCAAGCCTCAGACAGTGGTTCAAAGTTTTTTTCTTCCATTTCAGGTGT
CGTGACGTACGGCCACCATGACCGAGTACAAGCCCACGGTGCGCCTCGCCACCCGCGACGACGTCCCCAG
GGCCGTACGCACCCTCGCCGCCGCGTTCGCCGACTACCCCGCCACGCGCCACACCGTCGATCCGGACCGC
CACATCGAGCGGGTCACCGAGCTGCAAGAACTCTTCCTCACGCGCGTCGGGCTCGACATCGGCAAGGTGT
GGGTCGCGGACGACGGCGCCGCCGTGGCGGTCTGGACCACGCCGGAGAGCGTCGAAGCGGGGGCGGTGTT
CGCCGAGATCGGCCCGCGCATGGCCGAGTTGAGCGGTTCCCGGCTGGCCGCGCAGCAACAGATGGAAGGC
CTCCTGGCGCCGCACCGGCCCAAGGAGCCCGCGTGGTTCCTGGCCACCGTCGGAGTCTCGCCCGACCACC
AGGGCAAGGGTCTGGGCAGCGCCGTCGTGCTCCCCGGAGTGGAGGCGGCCGAGCGCGCCGGGGTGCCCGC
CTTCCTGGAGACCTCCGCGCCCCGCAACCTCCCCTTCTACGAGCGGCTCGGCTTCACCGTCACCGCCGAC
GTCGAGGTGCCCGAAGGACCGCGCACCTGGTGCATGACCCGCAAGCCCGGTGCCTGAACGCGTTAAGTCG
ACAATCAACCTCTGGATTACAAAATTTGTGAAAGATTGACTGGTATTCTTAACTATGTTGCTCCTTTTAC
GCTATGTGGATACGCTGCTTTAATGCCTTTGTATCATGCTATTGCTTCCCGTATGGCTTTCATTTTCTCC
TCCTTGTATAAATCCTGGTTGCTGTCTCTTTATGAGGAGTTGTGGCCCGTTGTCAGGCAACGTGGCGTGG
TGTGCACTGTGTTTGCTGACGCAACCCCCACTGGTTGGGGCATTGCCACCACCTGTCAGCTCCTTTCCGG
GACTTTCGCTTTCCCCCTCCCTATTGCCACGGCGGAACTCATCGCCGCCTGCCTTGCCCGCTGCTGGACA
GGGGCTCGGCTGTTGGGCACTGACAATTCCGTGGTGTTGTCGGGGAAATCATCGTCCTTTCCTTGGCTGC
TCGCCTGTGTTGCCACCTGGATTCTGCGCGGGACGTCCTTCTGCTACGTCCCTTCGGCCCTCAATCCAGC
GGACCTTCCTTCCCGCGGCCTGCTGCCGGCTCTGCGGCCTCTTCCGCGTCTTCGCCTTCGCCCTCAGACG
AGTCGGATCTCCCTTTGGGCCGCCTCCCCGCGTCGACTTTAAGACCAATGACTTACAAGGCAGCTGTAGA
TCTTAGCCACTTTTTAAAAGAAAAGGGGGGACTGGAAGGGCTAATTCACTCCCAACGAAGACAAGATCTG
CTTTTTGCTTGTACTGGGTCTCTCTGGTTAGACCAGATCTGAGCCTGGGAGCTCTCTGGCTAACTAGGGA
ACCCACTGCTTAAGCCTCAATAAAGCTTGCCTTGAGTGCTTCAAGTAGTGTGTGCCCGTCTGTTGTGTGA
CTCTGGTAACTAGAGATCCCTCAGACCCTTTTAGTCAGTGTGGAAAATCTCTAGCAGTACGTATAGTAGT
TCATGTCATCTTATTATTCAGTATTTATAACTTGCAAAGAAATGAATATCAGAGAGTGAGAGGAACTTGT
TTATTGCAGCTTATAATGGTTACAAATAAAGCAATAGCATCACAAATTTCACAAATAAAGCATTTTTTTC
ACTGCATTCTAGTTGTGGTTTGTCCAAACTCATCAATGTATCTTATCATGTCTGGCTCTAGCTATCCCGC
CCCTAACTCCGCCCATCCCGCCCCTAACTCCGCCCAGTTCCGCCCATTCTCCGCCCCATGGCTGACTAAT
TTTTTTTATTTATGCAGAGGCCGAGGCCGCCTCGGCCTCTGAGCTATTCCAGAAGTAGTGAGGAGGCTTT
TTTGGAGGCCTAGGGACGTACCCAATTCGCCCTATAGTGAGTCGTATTACGCGCGCTCACTGGCCGTCGT
TTTACAACGTCGTGACTGGGAAAACCCTGGCGTTACCCAACTTAATCGCCTTGCAGCACATCCCCCTTTC
GCCAGCTGGCGTAATAGCGAAGAGGCCCGCACCGATCGCCCTTCCCAACAGTTGCGCAGCCTGAATGGCG
AATGGG
[124 nt withheld, positions 3367-3490]
C
[91 nt withheld, positions 3492-3582]
A
[49 nt withheld, positions 3584-3632]
CCTTTGACGTTGGAGTCCACGTTCTTT
[37 nt withheld, positions 3660-3696]
ACCCTATCTCGGTCTATTCTTTTGATTTATAAGGGATTTTGCCGATTTCGGCCTATTGGTTAAAAAATGA
GCTGATTTAACAAAAATTTAACGCGAATTTTAACAAAATATTAACGCTTACAATTTAGGTGGCACTTTTC
GGGGAAATGTGCGCGGAACCCCTATTTGTTTATTTTTCTAAATACATTCAAATATGTATCCGCTCATGAG
ACAATAACCCTGATAAATGCTTCAATAATATTGAAAAAGGAAGAGTATGAGTATTCAACATTTCCGTGTC
GCCCTTATTCCCTTTTTTGCGGCATTTTGCCTTCCTGTTTTTGCTCACCCAGAAACGCTGGTGAAAGTAA
AAGATGCTGAAGATCAGTTGGGTGCACGAGTGGGTTACATCGAACTGGATCTCAACAGCGGTAAGATCCT
TGAGAGTTTTCGCCCCGAAGAACGTTTTCCAATGATGAGCACTTTTAAAGTTCTGCTATGTGGCGCGGTA
TTATCCCGTATTGACGCCGGGCAAGAGCAACTCGGTCGCCGCATACACTATTCTCAGAATGACTTGGTTG
AGTACTCACCAGTCACAGAAAAGCATCTTACGGATGGCATGACAGTAAGAGAATTATGCAGTGCTGCCAT
AACCATGAGTGATAACACTGCGGCCAACTTACTTCTGACAACGATCGGAGGACCGAAGGAGCTAACCGCT
TTTTTGCACAACATGGGGGATCATGTAACTCGCCTTGATCGTTGGGAACCGGAGCTGAATGAAGCCATAC
CAAACGACGAGCGTGACACCACGATGCCTGTAGCAATGGCAACAACGTTGCGCAAACTATTAACTGGCGA
ACTACTTACTCTAGCTTCCCGGCAACAATTAATAGACTGGATGGAGGCGGATAAAGTTGCAGGACCACTT
CTGCGCTCGGCCCTTCCGGCTGGCTGGTTTATTGCTGATAAATCTGGAGCCGGTGAGCGTGGGTCTCGCG
GTATCATTGCAGCACTGGGGCCAGATGGTAAGCCCTCCCGTATCGTAGTTATCTACACGACGGGGAGTCA
GGCAACTATGGATGAACGAAATAGACAGATCGCTGAGATAGGTGCCTCACTGATTAAGCATTGGTAACTG
TCAGACCAAGTTTACTCATATATACTTTAGATTGATTTAAAACTTCATTTTTAATTTAAAAGGATCTAGG
TGAAGATCCTTTTTGATAATCTCATGACCAAAATCCCTTAACGTGAGTTTTCGTTCCACTGAGCGTCAGA
CCCCGTAGAAAAGATCAAAGGATCTTCTTGAGATCCTTTTTTTCTGCGCGTAATCTGCTGCTTGCAAACA
AAAAAACCACCGCTACCAGCGGTGGTTTGTTTGCCGGATCAAGAGCTACCAACTCTTTTTCCGAAGGTAA
CTGGCTTCAGCAGAGCGCAGATACCAAATACTGTTCTTCTAGTGTAGCCGTAGTTAGGCCACCACTTCAA
GAACTCTGTAGCACCGCCTACATACCTCGCTCTGCTAATCCTGTTACCAGTGGCTGCTGCCAGTGGCGAT
AAGTCGTGTCTTACCGGGTTGGACTCAAGACGATAGTTACCGGATAAGGCGCAGCGGTCGGGCTGAACGG
GGGGTTCGTGCACACAGCCCAGCTTGGAGCGAACGACCTACACCGAACTGAGATACCTACAGCGTGAGCT
ATGAGAAAGCGCCACGCTTCCCGAAGGGAGAAAGGCGGACAGGTATCCGGTAAGCGGCAGGGTCGGAACA
GGAGAGCGCACGAGGGAGCTTCCAGGGGGAAACGCCTGGTATCTTTATAGTCCTGTCGGGTTTCGCCACC
TCTGACTTGAGCGTCGATTTTTGTGATGCTCGTCAGGGGGGCGGAGCCTATGGAAAAACGCCAGCAACGC
GGCCTTTTTACGGTTCCTGGCCTTTTGCTGGCCTTTTGCTCACATGTTCTTTCCTGCGTTATCCCCTGAT
TCTGTGGATAACCGTATTACCGCCTTTGAGTGAGCTGATACCGCTCGCCGCAGCCGAACGACCGAGCGCA
GCGAGTCAGTGAGCGAGGAAGCGGAAGAGCGCCCAATACGCAAACCGCCTCTCCCCGCGCGTTGGCCGAT
TCATTAATGCAGCTGGCACGACAGGTTTCCCGACTGGAAAGCGGGCAGTGAGCGCAACGCAATTAATGTG
AGTTAGCTCACTCATTAGGCACCCCAGGCTTTACACTTTATGCTTCCGGCTCGTATGTTGTGTGGAATTG
TGAGCGGATAACAATTTCACACAGGAAACAGCTATGACCATGATTACGCCAAGCGCGCAATTAACCCTCA
CTAAAGGGAACAAAAGCTGGAGCTGCAAGCTTAATGTAGTCTTATGCAATACTCTTGTAGTCTTGCAACA
TGGTAACGATGAGTTAGCAACATGCCTTACAAGGAGAGAAAAAGCACCGTGCATGCCGATTGGTGGAAGT
AAGGTGGTACGATCGTGCCTTATTAGGAAGGCAACAGACGGGTCTGACATGGATTGGACGAACCACTGAA
TTGCCGCATTGCAGAGATATTGTATTTAAGTGCCTAGCTCGATACATAAACGGGTCTCTCTGGTTAGACC
AGATCTGAGCCTGGGAGCTCTCTGGCTAACTAGGGAACCCACTGCTTAAGCCTCAATAAAGCTTGCCTTG
AGTGCTTCAAGTAGTGTGTGCCCGTCTGTTGTGTGACTCTGGTAACTAGAGATCCCTCAGACCCTTTTAG
TCAGTGTGGAAAATCTCTAGCAGTGGCGCCCGAACAGGGACTTGAAAGCGAAAGGGAAACCAGAGGAGCT
CTCTCGACGCAGGACTCGGCTTGCTGAAGCGCGCACGGCAAGAGGCGAGGGGCGGCGACTGGTGAGTACG
CCAAAAATTTTGACTAGCGGAGGCTAGAAGGAGAGAGATGGGTGCGAGAGCGTCAGTATTAAGCGGGGGA
GAATTAGATCGCGATGGGAAAAAATTCGGTTAAGGCCAGGGGGAAAGAAAAAATATAAATTAAAACATAT
AGTATGGGCAAGCAGGGAGCTAGAACGATTCGCAGTTAATCCTGGCCTGTTAGAAACATCAGAAGGCTGT
AGACAAATACTGGGACAGCTACAACCATCCCTTCAGACAGGATCAGAAGAACTTAGATCATTATATAATA
CAGTAGCAACCCTCTATTGTGTGCATCAAAGGATAGAGATAAAAGACACCAAGGAAGCTTTAGACAAGAT
AGAGGAAGAGCAAAACAAAAGTAAGACCACCGCACAGCAAGCGGCCGCTGATCTTCAGACCTGGAGGAGG
AGATATGAGGGACAATTGGAGAAGTGAATTATATAAATATAAAGTAGTAAAAATTGAACCATTAGGAGTA
GCACCCACCAAGGCAAAGAGAAGAGTGGTGCAGAGAGAAAAAAGAGCAGTGGGAATAGGAGCTTTGTTCC
TTGGGTTCTTGGGAGCAGCAGGAAGCACTATGGGCGCAGCGTCAATGACGCTGACGGTACAGGCCAGACA
ATTATTGTCTGGTATAGTGCAGCAGCAGAACAATTTGCTGAGGGCTATTGAGGCGCAACAGCATCTGTTG
CAACTCACAGTCTGGGGCATCAAGCAGCTCCAGGCAAGAATCCTGGCTGTGGAAAGATACCTAAAGGATC
AACAGCTCCTGGGGATTTGGGGTTGCTCTGGAAAACTCATTTGCACCACTGCTGTGCCTTGGAATGCTAG
TTGGAGTAATAAATCTCTGGAACAGATTTGGAATCACACGACCTGGATGGAGTGGGACAGAGAAATTAAC
AATTACACAAGCTTAATACACTCCTTAATTGAAGAATCGCAAAACCAGCAAGAAAAGAATGAACAAGAAT
TATTGGAATTAGATAAATGGGCAAGTTTGTGGAATTGGTTTAACATAACAAATTGGCTGTGGTATATAAA
ATTATTCATAATGATAGTAGGAGGCTTGGTAGGTTTAAGAATAGTTTTTGCTGTACTTTCTATAGTGAAT
AGAGTTAGGCAGGGATATTCACCATTATCGTTTCAGACCCACCTCCCAACCCCGAGGGGACCCAGAGAGG
GCCTATTTCCCATGATTCCTTCATATTTGCATATACGATACAAGGCTGTTAGAGAGATAATTAGAATTAA
TTTGACTGTAAACACAAAGATATTAGTACAAAATACGTGACGTAGAAAGTAATAATTTCTTGGGTAGTTT
GCAGTTTTAAAATTATGTTTTAAAATGGACTATCATATGCTTACCGTAACTTGAAAGTATTTCGATTTCT
TGGCTTTATATATCTTGTGGAAAGGACGAAACACCGTTGTTGGCTATCACACCGCGGTTTTAGAGCTAGA
AATAGCAAGTTAAAATAAGGCTAGTCCGTTATCAACTTGAAAAAGTGGCACCGAGTCGGTGCTTTTTTAA
GCTTGGCGTAACTAGATCTTGAGACAAATGGCAGTATTCATCCACAATTTTAAAAGAAAAGGGGGGATTG
GGGGGTACAGTGCAGGGGAAAGAATAGTAGACATAATAGCAACAGACATACAAACTAAAGAATTACAAAA
ACAAATTACAAAAATTCAAAATTTTCGGGTTTATTACAGGGACAGCAGAGATCCACTTTGGCGCCGGCTC
GAGGGGG
