>Addgene plasmid #77049 | EIF2AK1 gRNA (BRDN0001148541) | depositor partial sequence | sequence record 144509 | Target Sequence
TTGTTGGCTATCACACCGCG
