>Addgene plasmid #77049 | EIF2AK1 gRNA (BRDN0001148541) | addgene partial sequence | sequence record 187015 | hU6-F
TAGAAAGTAATAATTTCTTGGGTAGTTTGCAGTTTTAAAATTATGTTTTAAAATGGACTATCATATGCTT
ACCGTAACTTGAAAGTATTTCGATTTCTTGGCTTTATATATCTTGTGGAAAGGACGAAACACCGTTGTTG
GCTATCACACCGCGGTTTTAGAGCTAGAAATAGCAAGTTAAAATAAGGCTAGTCCGTTATCAACTTGAAA
AAGTGGCACCGAGTCGGTGCTTTTTTAAGCTTGGCGTAACTAGATCTTGAGACAAATGGCAGTATTCATC
CACAATTTTAAAAGAAAAGGGGGGATTGGGGGGTACAGTGCAGGGGAAAGAATAGTAGACATAATAGCAA
CAGACATACAAACTAAAGAATTACAAAAACAAATTACAAAAATTCAAAATTTTCGGGTTTATTACAGGGA
CAGCAGAGATCCACTTTGGCGCCGGCTCGAGGGGGCCCGGGTGCAAAGATGGATAAAGTTTTAAACAGAG
AGGAATCTTTGCAGCTAATGGACCTTCTAGGTCTTGAAAGGAGTGGGAATTGGCTCCGGTGCCCGTCAGT
GGGCAGAGCG
